Addgene plasmid #230472: AiP14128 - pAAV-AiE0354h-minBG-iCre-WPRE3-BGHpA (Alias: CN4128)
Purpose: AiE0354h is an enhancer sequence, designed to drive AAV-mediated transgene expression in specific populations of brain cells
Depositing lab: Allen Institute for Brain Science & Jonathan Ting. Depositing organization: Allen Institute. Publication: A suite of enhancer AAVs and transgenic mouse lines for genetic access to cortical cell types. Ben-Simon Y, Hooper M, Narayan S, Daigle TL, Dwivedi D, Way SW, Oster A, Stafford DA, Mich JK, Taormina MJ, Martinez RA, Opitz-Araya X, Roth JR, Alexander JR, Allen S, Amster A, Arbuckle J, Ayala A, Baker PM, Bakken TE, Barcelli T, Barta S, Bendrick J, Bertagnolli D, Bielstein C, Bishwakarma P, Bowlus J, Boyer G, Brouner K, Casian B, Casper T, Chakka AB, Chakrabarty R, Chance RK, Chavan S, Clark M, Colbert K, Collman F, Daniel S, Departee M, DiValentin P, Donadio N, Dotson N, Egdorf T, Fliss T, Gabitto M, Garcia J, Gary A, Gasperini M, Gloe J, Goldy J, Gore BB, Graybuck L, Greisman N, Haeseleer F, Halterman C, Haradon Z, Hastings SD, Helback O, Ho W, Hockemeyer D, Huang C, Huff S, Hunker A, Johansen N, Jones D, Juneau Z, Kalmbach B, Kannan M, Khem S, Kussick E, Kutsal R, Larsen R, Lee C, Lee AY, Leibly M, Lenz GH, Li S, Liang E, Lusk N, Madigan Z, Malloy J, Malone J, McCue R, Melchor J, Mollenkopf T, Moosman S, Morin E, Newman D, Ng L, Ngo K, Omstead V, Otto S, Oyama A, Pena N, Pham T, Phillips E, Pom CA, Potekhina L, Ransford S, Ray PL, Rette D, Reynoldson C, Rimorin C, Rocha D, Ruiz A, Sanchez REA, Sawyer L, Sedeno-Cortes A, Sevigny JP, Shapovalova N, Shepard N, Shulga L, Sigler AR, Siverts L, Soliman S, Somasundaram S, Staats B, Stewart K, Szelenyi E, Tieu M, Trader C, Tran A, van Velthoven CTJ, Walker M, Wang Y, Weed N, Wirthlin M, Wood T, Wynalda B, Yao Z, Zhou T, Ariza J, Dee N, Reding M, Ronellenfitch K, Mufti S, Sunkin SM, Smith KA, Esposito L, Waters J, Thyagarajan B, Yao S, Lein ES, Zeng H, Levi BP, Ngai J, Ting JT, Tasic B. Cell. 2025 May 16:S0092-8674(25)00513-6. doi: 10.1016/j.cell.2025.05.002. PubMed 40403729.
Backbone
  Vector backbone: pAAV2
  Vector type: AAV
Growth in bacteria
  Bacterial resistance: Ampicillin, 100 μg/mL
  Growth temperature: 37°C
  Growth strain: NEB Stable
  Copy number: High Copy
Gene/Insert
  Gene/Insert name: iCre
  Species: Synthetic
  Promoter: minBG
  Cloning method: Gibson Cloning
Terms and licenses: Academic/Nonprofit Terms; Industry Terms: Not Available to Industry
How to cite: AiP14128 - pAAV-AiE0354h-minBG-iCre-WPRE3-BGHpA (Alias: CN4128) was a gift from Allen Institute for Brain Science & Jonathan Ting (Addgene plasmid # 230472 ; http://n2t.net/addgene:230472 ; RRID:Addgene_230472)
