[The description below was written by a language model from this plasmid's Addgene catalogue record and pLannotate feature annotations shown in this document.]
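Description:
AiP14128 - pAAV-AiE0354h-minBG-iCre-WPRE3-BGHpA (alias CN4128) is a 5,167-nt AAV transfer plasmid built on a pAAV2 backbone and intended for packaging a recombinant AAV genome that delivers Cre recombinase to specific brain cell populations. In bacteria it is maintained as a high-copy plasmid through a ColE1/pUC-type origin and selected with ampicillin via the β-lactamase gene and its promoter. An f1 phage origin is also present, along with small remnants of the pBR322 bom and rop regions. The annotation detects a complete AAV2 inverted terminal repeat downstream of the cassette and only short ITR fragments at the upstream end; ITRs are the cis elements required for replication and encapsidation of the vector genome.

Between the ITRs, the enhancer AiE0354h is placed ahead of a minimal beta-globin promoter (minBG). A minimal promoter of this kind has little activity by itself, so transcription depends on the enhancer, which is meant to restrict expression to particular cell types. Neither the enhancer nor minBG was picked up by the automated annotation, but the unannotated stretch upstream of the coding sequence is where they would lie according to the construct name. The payload is iCre, a synthetic codon-improved Cre that recombines loxP sites. It is followed by WPRE3, a shortened woodchuck posttranscriptional element (seen as two WPRE fragments) that boosts transcript expression while saving packaging space, and by the bovine growth hormone polyadenylation signal. The record does not state which cell population the enhancer targets. Such a vector would typically be used with loxP-dependent reporter or effector alleles or viruses to gain enhancer-defined genetic access to cortical cell types.
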