Features (pLannotate 1.2.2; 14 found; start..end, strand, type, name):
     12..39      +  repeat_region  AAV2 ITR (fragment): inverted terminal repeat of adeno-associated virus serotype 2 inverted
     68..95      +  repeat_region  AAV2 ITR (fragment): inverted terminal repeat of adeno-associated virus serotype 2 inverted
    879..1904    +  CDS            cre: RECR_BPP1 - Experimental evidence at protein level: Swiss-Prot protein existence level 1. Catalyzes site-specific recombination between two 34-base- pair LOXP sites. Its role is to maintain the phage genome as a monomeric unit-copy plasmid in the lysogenic state. From Escherichia phage P1 (Bacteriophage P1).
   1941..2098    +  misc_feature   WPRE (fragment): woodchuck hepatitis virus posttranscriptional regulatory element
   2104..2184    +  misc_feature   WPRE (fragment): woodchuck hepatitis virus posttranscriptional regulatory element
   2201..2312    +  polyA_signal   bGH poly(A) signal: bovine growth hormone polyadenylation signal
   2430..2570    +  repeat_region  AAV2 ITR: inverted terminal repeat of adeno-associated virus serotype 2 inverted
   2575..2626    -  misc_feature   bom (fragment): basis of mobility region from pBR322
   2645..3100    +  rep_origin     f1 ori (sequence partly withheld): f1 bacteriophage origin of replication; arrow indicates direction of (+) strand synthesis
   3101..3150    -  misc_feature   bom (fragment): basis of mobility region from pBR322
   3252..3287    -  CDS            rop (fragment): Rop protein, which maintains plasmids at low copy number; rop
   3382..3486    +  promoter       AmpR promoter: bla
   3487..4347    +  CDS            AmpR: β-lactamase; bla; confers resistance to ampicillin, carbenicillin, and related antibiotics
   4518..5106    +  rep_origin     ori: high-copy-number ColE1/pMB1/pBR322/pUC origin of replication
>Addgene plasmid #230472 | AiP14128 - pAAV-AiE0354h-minBG-iCre-WPRE3-BGHpA (Alias: CN4128) | addgene full sequence | sequence record 470974 | Addgene NGS Result
CCTGCAGGCAGCTGCGCGCTCGCTCGCTCACTGAGGCCGCCCGGGCGTCGGGCGACCTTTGGTCGCCCGG
CCTCAGTGAGCGAGCGAGCGCGCAGAGAGGGAGTGGCCAACTCCATCACTAGGGGTTCCTGCGGCCGCAC
GCGTAGGTACCTCTACATTGATGGACCTTTCTCCAGAATGAGGAGCCAAAATCATCTGAATTAAGTAGAG
ATCTCATTTGTCCCTGACTCATGATAATGTCTGTGCTACAGTCCTGCATTAATTACTTTGCCCAAGTAGA
AATACACTACCCATATAAGAATTTCACTTCTGAACAAAACAAAATAAAAATCCACGAGTGGTGACCTCAA
AATGAACTGGTTAAATTTAAGGACTCATTTTTAAAGGTCAATGTCCTTTTGCTGCAAATACAGTTCCTAT
GCAGATGAGAAGTTGAACCTGACCTATGGAGCCGAGCATAATTAGCCAGCTGCACCCTCATAATAAGGTG
CAGATGGTTAATTGCACCAGCAAATAACTGCTTACTTGTGGGCACAAAAGCCTGTACCTAAAATCATTGA
AAGTATACTTGGGACTATTTATGCTCATGGCAAACAAAACACATTTCCAAGGTTTCATCTGCGAACAGAT
CACAGCCAGCTCCAAATCCCTGCTTTGCGGGAGAGCCATTCACGCTGCTGAGGTCTGGTCCAAGAGAGGG
ACCACTGGCCACAAAGCCACATATCAACTGGTGAAATATTTCTTGGGGTGCTGAATCGTTGTTGAGAGCT
CGGGCTGGGCATAAAAGTCAGGGCAGAGCCATCTATTGCTTACATTTGCTTCTGGGATCCAGATCTTTCG
AAGCTAGCACCATGGTGCCCAAGAAGAAGAGGAAAGTCTCCAACCTGCTGACTGTGCACCAAAACCTGCC
TGCCCTCCCTGTGGATGCCACCTCTGATGAAGTCAGGAAGAACCTGATGGACATGTTCAGGGACAGGCAG
GCCTTCTCTGAACACACCTGGAAGATGCTCCTGTCTGTGTGCAGATCCTGGGCTGCCTGGTGCAAGCTGA
ACAACAGGAAATGGTTCCCTGCTGAACCTGAGGATGTGAGGGACTACCTCCTGTACCTGCAAGCCAGAGG
CCTGGCTGTGAAGACCATCCAACAGCACCTGGGCCAGCTCAACATGCTGCACAGGAGATCTGGCCTGCCT
CGCCCTTCTGACTCCAATGCTGTGTCCCTGGTGATGAGGAGAATCAGAAAGGAGAATGTGGATGCTGGGG
AGAGAGCCAAGCAGGCCCTGGCCTTTGAACGCACTGACTTTGACCAAGTCAGATCCCTGATGGAGAACTC
TGACAGATGCCAGGACATCAGGAACCTGGCCTTCCTGGGCATTGCCTACAACACCCTGCTGCGCATTGCC
GAAATTGCCAGAATCAGAGTGAAGGACATCTCCCGCACCGATGGTGGGAGAATGCTGATCCACATTGGCA
GGACCAAGACCCTGGTGTCCACAGCTGGTGTGGAGAAGGCCCTGTCCCTGGGGGTTACCAAGCTGGTGGA
GAGATGGATCTCTGTGTCTGGTGTGGCTGATGACCCCAACAACTACCTGTTCTGCCGGGTCAGAAAGAAT
GGTGTGGCTGCCCCTTCTGCCACCTCCCAACTGTCCACCCGGGCCCTGGAAGGGATCTTTGAGGCCACCC
ACCGCCTGATCTATGGTGCCAAGGATGACTCTGGGCAGAGATACCTGGCCTGGTCTGGCCACTCTGCCAG
AGTGGGTGCTGCCAGGGACATGGCCAGGGCTGGTGTGTCCATCCCTGAAATCATGCAGGCTGGTGGCTGG
ACCAATGTGAACATTGTGATGAACTACATCAGAAACCTGGACTCTGAGACTGGGGCCATGGTGAGGCTGC
TCGAGGATGGGGACTAATGAGGCGCGCCGCGGCCGCGAATTCGATATCATAATCAACCTCTGGATTACAA
AATTTGTGAAAGATTGACTGGTATTCTTAACTATGTTGCTCCTTTTACGCTATGTGGATACGCTGCTTTA
ATGCCTTTGTATCATGCTATTGCTTCCCGTATGGCTTTCATTTTCTCCTCCTTGTATAAATCCTGGTTAG
TTCTTGCCACGGCGGAACTCATCGCCGCCTGCCTTGCCCGCTGCTGGACAGGGGCTCGGCTGTTGGGCAC
TGACAATTCCGTGGCTCGAGAGATCTTCGACTGTGCCTTCTAGTTGCCAGCCATCTGTTGTTTGCCCCTC
CCCCGTGCCTTCCTTGACCCTGGAAGGTGCCACTCCCACTGTCCTTTCCTAATAAAATGAGGAAATTGCA
TCGCATTGTCTGAGTAGGTGTCATTCTATTCTGGGGGGTGGGGTGGGGCAGGACAGCAAGGGGGAGGATT
GGGAAGACAATAGCAGGCATGAGATCTCACGTGCGGACCGAGCGGCCGCAGGAACCCCTAGTGATGGAGT
TGGCCACTCCCTCTCTGCGCGCTCGCTCGCTCACTGAGGCCGGGCGACCAAAGGTCGCCCGACGCCCGGG
CTTTGCCCGGGCGGCCTCAGTGAGCGAGCGAGCGCGCAGCTGCCTGCAGGGGCGCCTGATGCGGTATTTT
CTCCTTACGCATCTGTGCGGTATTTCACACCGCATA
[95 nt withheld, positions 2627-2721]
T
[46 nt withheld, positions 2723-2768]
C
[141 nt withheld, positions 2770-2910]
CCTTTGACGTTGGAGTCCACGTTCTTT
[37 nt withheld, positions 2938-2974]
ACTCTATCTCGGGCTATTCTTTTGATTTATAAGGGATTTTGCCGATTTCGGTCTATTGGTTAAAAAATGA
GCTGATTTAACAAAAATTTAACGCGAATTTTAACAAAATATTAACGTTTACAATTTTATGGTGCACTCTC
AGTACAATCTGCTCTGATGCCGCATAGTTAAGCCAGCCCCGACACCCGCCAACACCCGCTGACGCGCCCT
GACGGGCTTGTCTGCTCCCGGCATCCGCTTACAGACAAGCTGTGACCGTCTCCGGGAGCTGCATGTGTCA
GAGGTTTTCACCGTCATCACCGAAACGCGCGAGACGAAAGGGCCTCGTGATACGCCTATTTTTATAGGTT
AATGTCATGATAATAATGGTTTCTTAGACGTCAGGTGGCACTTTTCGGGGAAATGTGCGCGGAACCCCTA
TTTGTTTATTTTTCTAAATACATTCAAATATGTATCCGCTCATGAGACAATAACCCTGATAAATGCTTCA
ATAATATTGAAAAAGGAAGAGTATGAGTATTCAACATTTCCGTGTCGCCCTTATTCCCTTTTTTGCGGCA
TTTTGCCTTCCTGTTTTTGCTCACCCAGAAACGCTGGTGAAAGTAAAAGATGCTGAAGATCAGTTGGGTG
CACGAGTGGGTTACATCGAACTGGATCTCAACAGCGGTAAGATCCTTGAGAGTTTTCGCCCCGAAGAACG
TTTTCCAATGATGAGCACTTTTAAAGTTCTGCTATGTGGCGCGGTATTATCCCGTATTGACGCCGGGCAA
GAGCAACTCGGTCGCCGCATACACTATTCTCAGAATGACTTGGTTGAGTACTCACCAGTCACAGAAAAGC
ATCTTACGGATGGCATGACAGTAAGAGAATTATGCAGTGCTGCCATAACCATGAGTGATAACACTGCGGC
CAACTTACTTCTGACAACGATCGGAGGACCGAAGGAGCTAACCGCTTTTTTGCACAACATGGGGGATCAT
GTAACTCGCCTTGATCGTTGGGAACCGGAGCTGAATGAAGCCATACCAAACGACGAGCGTGACACCACGA
TGCCTGTAGCAATGGCAACAACGTTGCGCAAACTATTAACTGGCGAACTACTTACTCTAGCTTCCCGGCA
ACAATTAATAGACTGGATGGAGGCGGATAAAGTTGCAGGACCACTTCTGCGCTCGGCCCTTCCGGCTGGC
TGGTTTATTGCTGATAAATCTGGAGCCGGTGAGCGTGGGTCTCGCGGTATCATTGCAGCACTGGGGCCAG
ATGGTAAGCCCTCCCGTATCGTAGTTATCTACACGACGGGGAGTCAGGCAACTATGGATGAACGAAATAG
ACAGATCGCTGAGATAGGTGCCTCACTGATTAAGCATTGGTAACTGTCAGACCAAGTTTACTCATATATA
CTTTAGATTGATTTAAAACTTCATTTTTAATTTAAAAGGATCTAGGTGAAGATCCTTTTTGATAATCTCA
TGACCAAAATCCCTTAACGTGAGTTTTCGTTCCACTGAGCGTCAGACCCCGTAGAAAAGATCAAAGGATC
TTCTTGAGATCCTTTTTTTCTGCGCGTAATCTGCTGCTTGCAAACAAAAAAACCACCGCTACCAGCGGTG
GTTTGTTTGCCGGATCAAGAGCTACCAACTCTTTTTCCGAAGGTAACTGGCTTCAGCAGAGCGCAGATAC
CAAATACTGTTCTTCTAGTGTAGCCGTAGTTAGGCCACCACTTCAAGAACTCTGTAGCACCGCCTACATA
CCTCGCTCTGCTAATCCTGTTACCAGTGGCTGCTGCCAGTGGCGATAAGTCGTGTCTTACCGGGTTGGAC
TCAAGACGATAGTTACCGGATAAGGCGCAGCGGTCGGGCTGAACGGGGGGTTCGTGCACACAGCCCAGCT
TGGAGCGAACGACCTACACCGAACTGAGATACCTACAGCGTGAGCTATGAGAAAGCGCCACGCTTCCCGA
AGGGAGAAAGGCGGACAGGTATCCGGTAAGCGGCAGGGTCGGAACAGGAGAGCGCACGAGGGAGCTTCCA
GGGGGAAACGCCTGGTATCTTTATAGTCCTGTCGGGTTTCGCCACCTCTGACTTGAGCGTCGATTTTTGT
GATGCTCGTCAGGGGGGCGGAGCCTATGGAAAAACGCCAGCAACGCGGCCTTTTTACGGTTCCTGGCCTT
TTGCTGGCCTTTTGCTCACATGT
